>Addgene plasmid #239944 | LLP1022 | addgene full sequence | sequence record 486338 | Addgene NGS Result
GTGCCGAGGCACGAACCCAGTGGACATAAGCCTGTTCGGTTCGTAAGCTGTAATGCAAGTAGCGTATGCG
CTCACGCAACTGGTCCAGAACCTTGACCGAACGCAGCGGTGGTAACGGCGCAGTGGCGGTTTTCATGGCT
TGTTATGACTGTTTTTTTGGGGTACAGTCTATGCCTCGGGCATCCAAGCAGCAAGCGCGTTACGCCGTGG
GTCGATGTTTGATGTTATGGAGCAGCAACGATGTTACGCAGCAGGGCAGTCGCCCTAAAACAAAGTTAAA
CATCATGGGGGAAGCGGTGATCGCCGAAGTATCGACTCAACTATCAGAGGTAGTTGGCGTCATCGAGCGC
CATCTCGAACCGACGTTGCTGGCCGTACATTTGTACGGCTCCGCAGTGGATGGCGGCCTGAAGCCACACA
GCGATATTGATTTGCTGGTTACGGTGACCGTAAGGCTTGATGAAACAACGCGGCGAGCTTTGATCAACGA
CCTTTTGGAAACTTCGGCTTCCCCTGGAGAGAGCGAGATTCTCCGCGCTGTAGAAGTCACCATTGTTGTG
CACGACGACATCATTCCGTGGCGTTATCCAGCTAAGCGCGAACTGCAATTTGGAGAATGGCAGCGCAATG
ACATTCTTGCAGGTATCTTCGAGCCAGCCACGATCGACATTGATCTGGCTATCTTGCTGACAAAAGCAAG
AGAACATAGCGTTGCCTTGGTAGGTCCAGCGGCGGAGGAACTCTTTGATCCGGTTCCTGAACAGGATCTA
TTTGAGGCGCTAAATGAAACCTTAACGCTATGGAACTCGCCGCCCGACTGGGCTGGCGATGAGCGAAATG
TAGTGCTTACGTTGTCCCGCATTTGGTACAGCGCAGTAACCGGCAAAATCGCGCCGAAGGATGTCGCTGC
CGACTGGGCAATGGAGCGCCTGCCGGCCCAGTATCAGCCCGTCATACTTGAAGCTAGACAGGCTTATCTT
GGACAAGAAGAAGATCGCTTGGCCTCGCGCGCAGATCAGTTGGAAGAATTTGTCCATTACGTGAAAGGCG
AGATCACCAAGGTAGTCGGCAAATAATGTCTAGCTAGAAATTCGTTCAAGCCGACGCCGCTTCGCGGCGC
GGCTTAACTCAAGCGTTAGATGCACTAAGCACATAATTGCTCACAGCCAAACTATCAGGTCAAGTCTGCT
TTTATTATTTTTAAGCGTGCATAATAAGCCCTACACAAATTGGGAGATATATCATGCTGTCAGACCAAGT
TTACTCATATATACTTTAGATTGATTTAAAACTTCATTTTTAATTTAAAAGGATCTAGGTGAAGATCCTT
TTTGATAATCTCATGACCAAAATCCCTTAACGTGAGTTTTCGTTCCACTGAGCGTCAGACCCCGTAGAAA
AGATCAAAGGATCTTCTTGAGATCCTTTTTTTCTGCGCGTAATCTGCTGCTTGCAAACAAAAAAACCACC
GCTACCAGCGGTGGTTTGTTTGCCGGATCAAGAGCTACCAACTCTTTTTCCGAAGGTAACTGGCTTCAGC
AGAGCGCAGATACCAAATACTGTTCTTCTAGTGTAGCCGTAGTTAGGCCACCACTTCAAGAACTCTGTAG
CACCGCCTACATACCTCGCTCTGCTAATCCTGTTACCAGTGGCTGCTGCCAGTGGCGATAAGTCGTGTCT
TACCGGGTTGGACTCAAGACGATAGTTACCGGATAAGGCGCAGCGGTCGGGCTGAACGGGGGGTTCGTGC
ACACAGCCCAGCTTGGAGCGAACGACCTACACCGAACTGAGATACCTACAGCGTGAGCTATGAGAAAGCG
CCACGCTTCCCGAAGGGAGAAAGGCGGACAGGTATCCGGTAAGCGGCAGGGTCGGAACAGGAGAGCGCAC
GAGGGAGCTTCCAGGGGGAAACGCCTGGTATCTTTATAGTCCTGTCGGGTTTCGCCACCTCTGACTTGAG
CGTCGATTTTTGTGATGCTCGTCAGGGGGGCGGAGCCTATGGAAAAACGCCAGCAACGCGGCCTTTTTAC
GGTTCCTGCACTCTGTGGTCTCAAATGATGGAGGACGCCAAAAACATAAAGAAAGGCCCGGCGCCATTCT
ATCCGCTGGAAGATGGAACCGCTGGAGAGCAACTGCATAAGGCTATGAAGAGATACGCCCTGGTTCCTGG
AACAATTGCTTTTACAGATGCACATATCGAGGTGGACATCACTTACGCTGAGTACTTCGAAATGTCCGTT
CGGTTGGCAGAAGCTATGAAACGATATGGGCTGAATACAAATCACAGAATCGTCGTATGCAGTGAAAACT
CTCTTCAATTCTTTATGCCGGTGTTGGGCGCGTTATTTATCGGAGTTGCAGTTGCGCCCGCGAACGACAT
TTATAATGAACGTGAATTGCTCAACAGTATGGGCATTTCGCAGCCTACCGTGGTGTTCGTTTCCAAAAAG
GGGTTGCAAAAAATTTTGAACGTGCAAAAAAAGCTCCCAATCATCCAAAAAATTATTATCATGGATTCTA
AAACGGATTACCAGGGATTTCAGTCGATGTACACGTTCGTCACATCTCATCTACCTCCCGGTTTTAATGA
ATACGATTTTGTGCCAGAGTCCTTCGATAGGGACAAGACAATTGCACTGATCATGAACTCCTCTGGATCT
ACTGGTCTGCCTAAAGGTGTCGCTCTGCCTCATAGAACTGCCTGCGTGAGATTCTCGCATGCCAGAGATC
CTATTTTTGGCAATCAAATCATTCCGGATACTGCGATTTTAAGTGTTGTTCCATTCCATCACGGTTTTGG
AATGTTTACTACACTCGGATATTTGATATGTGGATTTCGAGTCGTCTTAATGTATAGATTTGAAGAGGAG
CTGTTTCTGAGGAGCCTTCAGGATTACAAGATTCAAAGTGCGCTGCTGGTGCCAACCCTATTCTCCTTCT
TCGCCAAAAGCACTCTGATTGACAAATACGATTTATCTAATTTACACGAAATTGCTTCTGGTGGCGCTCC
CCTCTCTAAGGAAGTCGGGGAAGCGGTTGCCAAGAGGTTCCATCTGCCAGGTATCAGGCAAGGATATGGG
CTCACTGAGACTACATCAGCTATTCTGATTACACCCGAGGGGGATGATAAACCGGGCGCGGTCGGTAAAG
TTGTTCCATTTTTTGAAGCGAAGGTTGTGGATCTGGATACCGGGAAAACGCTGGGCGTTAATCAAAGAGG
CGAACTGTGTGTGAGAGGTCCTATGATTATGTCCGGTTATGTAAACAATCCGGAAGCGACCAACGCCTTG
ATTGACAAGGATGGATGGCTACATTCTGGAGACATAGCTTACTGGGACGAGGACGAACACTTCTTCATCG
TTGACCGCCTGAAGTCTCTGATTAAGTACAAAGGCTATCAGGTGGCTCCCGCTGAATTGGAATCCATCTT
GCTCCAACACCCCAACATCTTCGACGCAGGTGTCGCAGGTCTACCCGACGATGACGCCGGTGAACTTCCC
GCCGCCGTTGTTGTTTTGGAGCACGGAAAGACGATGACGGAAAAAGAGATCGTGGATTACGTCGCCAGTC
AAGTAACAACCGCGAAAAAGTTGCGCGGAGGAGTTGTGTTTGTGGACGAAGTACCGAAAGGTCTTACCGG
AAAACTCGACGCAAGAAAAATCAGAGAGATCCTCATAAAGGCCAAGAAGGGCGGAAAGATCGCCGTGGGT
TCTCGATCTGATGCTTCTGAAGTAACGTCAACAAGCTCCCAGTCTGAGGTATGCACAGTGGAAACGCCAG
GTTGTGTTGGTTCTTGAGCTTCGAGACCACGAA
Features (pLannotate 1.2.2; 6 found; start..end, strand, type, name):
     23..46      +  promoter       Pc promoter (fragment): intI1 (promoter lies within the coding sequence); class 1 integron promoter
    222..278     +  CDS            GmR (fragment): gentamycin acetyltransferase; aacC1; confers resistance to gentamycin
    289..1076    +  CDS            SmR (fragment): aminoglycoside adenylyltransferase (Murphy, 1985); aadA; confers resistance to spectinomycin and streptomycin
   1417..2005    +  rep_origin     ori: high-copy-number ColE1/pMB1/pBR322/pUC origin of replication
   2058..3707    +  CDS            luciferase: firefly luciferase; luc+; enhanced luc+ version of the luciferase gene
   3714..3788    +  CDS            DREB2A (fragment): DRE2A_ARATH - Also known as ERF045. Experimental evidence at protein level: Swiss-Prot protein existence level 1. Transcriptional activator that binds specifically to the DNA sequence 5'-[AG]CCGAC-3'. Binding to the C-repeat/DRE element mediates high salinity- and dehydration-inducible transcription. From Arabidopsis thaliana (Mouse-ear cress).
