[The description below was written by a language model from this plasmid's Addgene catalogue record and pLannotate feature annotations shown in this document.]
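Description:
LLP1022 is a Level-0 Golden Gate part plasmid built in the pAGM9121 backbone, a small synthetic-biology acceptor vector used to hold standardised DNA parts for hierarchical modular assembly. The sequenced plasmid is 3,813 nt. It is maintained in E. coli through a high-copy ColE1/pUC-type origin of replication and selected with spectinomycin. The annotated aadA aminoglycoside adenylyltransferase gene confers that resistance, and it sits downstream of a class 1 integron Pc promoter fragment and a short remnant of a gentamicin acetyltransferase gene, an arrangement typical of integron-derived resistance cassettes.

The payload is the coding sequence for firefly luciferase in its enhanced luc+ form, recorded as carrying a C-terminal PEST fusion. PEST sequences target proteins for rapid turnover, so this tag would be expected to shorten reporter half-life and let luminescence follow changes in expression more closely. The feature table does not label a PEST element as such. Instead it annotates a short fragment matching Arabidopsis DREB2A immediately after the luciferase open reading frame. This fragment probably corresponds to the degradation tag named in the catalogue entry, although the record does not confirm this.

No promoter or terminator is annotated around the luciferase sequence. That fits a Level-0 coding-sequence part, which is meant to be combined with separate regulatory parts in later assembly steps rather than expressed directly. The flanking Type IIS sites and overhangs are not stated. The associated work concerns CRISPRi-based gene circuits in plants, which suggests the part serves as a destabilised luminescent reporter module for building such circuits.
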