Addgene plasmid #239944: LLP1022
Purpose: Firefly luciferase plus as a Level-0 part (Golden Gate)
Depositing lab: Ryan Lister. Depositing organization: University of Western Australia. Publication: CRISPRi-based circuits to control gene expression in plants. Khan MA, Herring G, Zhu JY, Oliva M, Fourie E, Johnston B, Zhang Z, Potter J, Pineda L, Pflueger J, Swain T, Pflueger C, Lloyd JPB, Secco D, Small I, Kidd BN, Lister R. Nat Biotechnol. 2025 Mar;43(3):416-430. doi: 10.1038/s41587-024-02236-w. Epub 2024 May 20. PubMed 38769424.
Backbone
  Vector backbone: pAGM9121
  Vector type: Synthetic Biology
Growth in bacteria
  Bacterial resistance: Spectinomycin, 50 μg/mL
  Growth temperature: 30°C
  Growth strain: DH5alpha
  Copy number: High Copy
Gene/Insert
  Gene/Insert name: Fluc
  Species: Other
  Mutation: N/A
  Tag / fusion protein: PEST on C-terminus of Fluc plus (C terminal on insert)
  Cloning method: Restriction Enzyme; 5′ cloning site Unknown (unknown if destroyed)
Terms and licenses: Academic/Nonprofit Terms; Industry Terms: Not Available to Industry
How to cite: LLP1022 was a gift from Ryan Lister (Addgene plasmid # 239944 ; http://n2t.net/addgene:239944 ; RRID:Addgene_239944)
